>Addgene plasmid #49551 | EGFP-Rab33A | depositor full sequence | sequence record 73937 | EGFP-Rab33A sequence 5448 bps
TAGTTATTAATAGTAATCAATTACGGGGTCATTAGTTCATAGCCCATATATGGAGTTCCGCGTTACATAA
CTTACGGTAAATGGCCCGCCTGGCTGACCGCCCAACGACCCCCGCCCATTGACGTCAATAATGACGTATG
TTCCCATAGTAACGCCAATAGGGACTTTCCATTGACGTCAATGGGTGGAGTATTTACGGTAAACTGCCCA
CTTGGCAGTACATCAAGTGTATCATATGCCAAGTACGCCCCCTATTGACGTCAATGACGGTAAATGGCCC
GCCTGGCATTATGCCCAGTACATGACCTTATGGGACTTTCCTACTTGGCAGTACATCTACGTATTAGTCA
TCGCTATTACCATGGTGATGCGGTTTTGGCAGTACATCAATGGGCGTGGATAGCGGTTTGACTCACGGGG
ATTTCCAAGTCTCCACCCCATTGACGTCAATGGGAGTTTGTTTTGGCACCAAAATCAACGGGACTTTCCA
AAATGTCGTAACAACTCCGCCCCATTGACGCAAATGGGCGGTAGGCGTGTACGGTGGGAGGTCTATATAA
GCAGAGCTGGTTTAGTGAACCGTCAGATCCGCTAGCGCTACCGGTCGCCACCATGGTGAGCAAGGGCGAG
GAGCTGTTCACCGGGGTGGTGCCCATCCTGGTCGAGCTGGACGGCGACGTAAACGGCCACAAGTTCAGCG
TGTCCGGCGAGGGCGAGGGCGATGCCACCTACGGCAAGCTGACCCTGAAGTTCATCTGCACCACCGGCAA
GCTGCCCGTGCCCTGGCCCACCCTCGTGACCACCCTGACCTACGGCGTGCAGTGCTTCAGCCGCTACCCC
GACCACATGAAGCAGCACGACTTCTTCAAGTCCGCCATGCCCGAAGGCTACGTCCAGGAGCGCACCATCT
TCTTCAAGGACGACGGCAACTACAAGACCCGCGCCGAGGTGAAGTTCGAGGGCGACACCCTGGTGAACCG
CATCGAGCTGAAGGGCATCGACTTCAAGGAGGACGGCAACATCCTGGGGCACAAGCTGGAGTACAACTAC
AACAGCCACAACGTCTATATCATGGCCGACAAGCAGAAGAACGGCATCAAGGTGAACTTCAAGATCCGCC
ACAACATCGAGGACGGCAGCGTGCAGCTCGCCGACCACTACCAGCAGAACACCCCCATCGGCGACGGCCC
CGTGCTGCTGCCCGACAACCACTACCTGAGCACCCAGTCCGCCCTGAGCAAAGACCCCAACGAGAAGCGC
GATCACATGGTCCTGCTGGAGTTCGTGACCGCCGCCGGGATCACTCTCGGCATGGACGAGCTGTACAAGT
CCGGCCGGACTCAGATCTCGAGCTCAAGCTTCGAATTCACCATGGCGCAGCCCATCCTGGGCCATGGGAG
CCTGCAGCCCGCCTCGGCCGCTGGCCTGGCGTCCCTGGAGCTCGACTCGTCGCTGGACCAGTACGTGCAG
ATTCGCATCTTCAAAATAATCGTGATTGGGGACTCCAACGTGGGCAAGACCTGCCTGACCTTCCGCTTCT
GCGGGGGTACCTTCCCAGACAAGACTGAAGCCACCATCGGCGTGGACTTCAGGGAGAAGACCGTGGAAAT
CGAGGGCGAGAAGATCAAGGTTCAGGTGTGGGACACAGCAGGTCAGGAACGTTTCCGCAAAAGCATGGTC
GAGCATTACTACCGCAACGTACATGCCGTGGTCTTCGTCTATGACGTCACCAAGATGACATCTTTCACCA
ACCTCAAAATGTGGATCCAAGAATGCAATGGGCATGCTGTGCCCCCACTAGTCCCCAAAGTGCTTGTGGG
CAACAAGTGTGACTTGAGGGAACAGATCCAGGTGCCCTCCAACTTAGCCCTGAAATTTGCTGATGCCCAC
AACATGCTCTTGTTTGAGACATCGGCCAAGGACCCCAAAGAGAGCCAGAACGTGGAGTCGATTTTCATGT
GCTTGGCTTGCCGATTGAAGGCCCAGAAATCCCTGCTGTATCGTGATGCTGAGAGGCAGCAGGGGAAGGT
GCAGAAACTGGAGTTCCCACAGGAAGCTAACAGTAAAACTTCCTGTCCTTGTTGACTCGACGGTACCGCG
GGCCCGGGATCCACCGGATCTAGATAACTGATCATAATCAGCCATACCACATTTGTAGAGGTTTTACTTG
CTTTAAAAAACCTCCCACACCTCCCCCTGAACCTGAAACATAAAATGAATGCAATTGTTGTTGTTAACTT
GTTTATTGCAGCTTATAATGGTTACAAATAAAGCAATAGCATCACAAATTTCACAAATAAAGCATTTTTT
TCACTGCATTCTAGTTGTGGTTTGTCCAAACTCATCAATGTATCTTAACGCGTAAATTGTAAGCGTTAAT
ATTTTGTTAAAATTCGCGTTAAATTTTTGTTAAATCAGCTCATTTTTTAACCAATAGGCCGAAATCGGCA
AAATCCCTTATAAATCAAAAGAATAGACCGAGATAGGGT
[37 nt withheld, positions 2490-2526]
AAAGAACGTGGACTCCAACGTCAAAGG
[49 nt withheld, positions 2554-2602]
T
[91 nt withheld, positions 2604-2694]
G
[124 nt withheld, positions 2696-2819]
CAGGTGGCACTTTTCGGGGAAATGTGCGCGGAACCCCTATTTGTTTATTTTTCTAAATACATTCAAATAT
GTATCCGCTCATGAGACAATAACCCTGATAAATGCTTCAATAATATTGAAAAAGGAAGAGTCCTGAGGCG
GAAAGAACCAGCTGTGGAATGTGTGTCAGTTAGGGTGTGGAAAGTCCCCAGGCTCCCCAGCAGGCAGAAG
TATGCAAAGCATGCATCTCAATTAGTCAGCAACCAGGTGTGGAAAGTCCCCAGGCTCCCCAGCAGGCAGA
AGTATGCAAAGCATGCATCTCAATTAGTCAGCAACCATAGTCCCGCCCCTAACTCCGCCCATCCCGCCCC
TAACTCCGCCCAGTTCCGCCCATTCTCCGCCCCATGGCTGACTAATTTTTTTTATTTATGCAGAGGCCGA
GGCCGCCTCGGCCTCTGAGCTATTCCAGAAGTAGTGAGGAGGCTTTTTTGGAGGCCTAGGCTTTTGCAAA
GATCGATCAAGAGACAGGATGAGGATCGTTTCGCATGATTGAACAAGATGGATTGCACGCAGGTTCTCCG
GCCGCTTGGGTGGAGAGGCTATTCGGCTATGACTGGGCACAACAGACAATCGGCTGCTCTGATGCCGCCG
TGTTCCGGCTGTCAGCGCAGGGGCGCCCGGTTCTTTTTGTCAAGACCGACCTGTCCGGTGCCCTGAATGA
ACTGCAAGACGAGGCAGCGCGGCTATCGTGGCTGGCCACGACGGGCGTTCCTTGCGCAGCTGTGCTCGAC
GTTGTCACTGAAGCGGGAAGGGACTGGCTGCTATTGGGCGAAGTGCCGGGGCAGGATCTCCTGTCATCTC
ACCTTGCTCCTGCCGAGAAAGTATCCATCATGGCTGATGCAATGCGGCGGCTGCATACGCTTGATCCGGC
TACCTGCCCATTCGACCACCAAGCGAAACATCGCATCGAGCGAGCACGTACTCGGATGGAAGCCGGTCTT
GTCGATCAGGATGATCTGGACGAAGAGCATCAGGGGCTCGCGCCAGCCGAACTGTTCGCCAGGCTCAAGG
CGAGCATGCCCGACGGCGAGGATCTCGTCGTGACCCATGGCGATGCCTGCTTGCCGAATATCATGGTGGA
AAATGGCCGCTTTTCTGGATTCATCGACTGTGGCCGGCTGGGTGTGGCGGACCGCTATCAGGACATAGCG
TTGGCTACCCGTGATATTGCTGAAGAGCTTGGCGGCGAATGGGCTGACCGCTTCCTCGTGCTTTACGGTA
TCGCCGCTCCCGATTCGCAGCGCATCGCCTTCTATCGCCTTCTTGACGAGTTCTTCTGAGCGGGACTCTG
GGGTTCGAAATGACCGACCAAGCGACGCCCAACCTGCCATCACGAGATTTCGATTCCACCGCCGCCTTCT
ATGAAAGGTTGGGCTTCGGAATCGTTTTCCGGGACGCCGGCTGGATGATCCTCCAGCGCGGGGATCTCAT
GCTGGAGTTCTTCGCCCACCCTAGGGGGAGGCTAACTGAAACACGGAAGGAGACAATACCGGAAGGAACC
CGCGCTATGACGGCAATAAAAAGACAGAATAAAACGCACGGTGTTGGGTCGTTTGTTCATAAACGCGGGG
TTCGGTCCCAGGGCTGGCACTCTGTCGATACCCCACCGAGACCCCATTGGGGCCAATACGCCCGCGTTTC
TTCCTTTTCCCCACCCCACCCCCCAAGTTCGGGTGAAGGCCCAGGGCTCGCAGCCAACGTCGGGGCGGCA
GGCCCTGCCATAGCCTCAGGTTACTCATATATACTTTAGATTGATTTAAAACTTCATTTTTAATTTAAAA
GGATCTAGGTGAAGATCCTTTTTGATAATCTCATGACCAAAATCCCTTAACGTGAGTTTTCGTTCCACTG
AGCGTCAGACCCCGTAGAAAAGATCAAAGGATCTTCTTGAGATCCTTTTTTTCTGCGCGTAATCTGCTGC
TTGCAAACAAAAAAACCACCGCTACCAGCGGTGGTTTGTTTGCCGGATCAAGAGCTACCAACTCTTTTTC
CGAAGGTAACTGGCTTCAGCAGAGCGCAGATACCAAATACTGTCCTTCTAGTGTAGCCGTAGTTAGGCCA
CCACTTCAAGAACTCTGTAGCACCGCCTACATACCTCGCTCTGCTAATCCTGTTACCAGTGGCTGCTGCC
AGTGGCGATAAGTCGTGTCTTACCGGGTTGGACTCAAGACGATAGTTACCGGATAAGGCGCAGCGGTCGG
GCTGAACGGGGGGTTCGTGCACACAGCCCAGCTTGGAGCGAACGACCTACACCGAACTGAGATACCTACA
GCGTGAGCTATGAGAAAGCGCCACGCTTCCCGAAGGGAGAAAGGCGGACAGGTATCCGGTAAGCGGCAGG
GTCGGAACAGGAGAGCGCACGAGGGAGCTTCCAGGGGGAAACGCCTGGTATCTTTATAGTCCTGTCGGGT
TTCGCCACCTCTGACTTGAGCGTCGATTTTTGTGATGCTCGTCAGGGGGGCGGAGCCTATGGAAAAACGC
CAGCAACGCGGCCTTTTTACGGTTCCTGGCCTTTTGCTGGCCTTTTGCTCACATGTTCTTTCCTGCGTTA
TCCCCTGATTCTGTGGATAACCGTATTACCGCCATGCAT
Features (pLannotate 1.2.2; 16 found; start..end, strand, type, name):
     61..364     +  enhancer       CMV enhancer: human cytomegalovirus immediate early enhancer
    365..568     +  promoter       CMV promoter: human cytomegalovirus (CMV) immediate early promoter
    613..1329    +  CDS            EGFP: EGFP is a basic (constitutively fluorescent) green fluorescent protein published in 1996, derived from Aequorea victoria. It is reported to be a rapidly-maturing weak dimer with moderate acid sensitivity.
   1335..1368    +  misc_feature   MCS (fragment): multiple cloning site
   1372..2082    +  CDS            RAB33A: RB33A_HUMAN - Also known as RABS10. Experimental evidence at protein level: Swiss-Prot protein existence level 1. From Homo sapiens (Human).
   2087..2112    +  misc_feature   MCS (fragment): multiple cloning site
   2129..2213    +  CDS            large T antigen (fragment): large T antigen from SV40 (simian virus 40)
   2236..2357    +  polyA_signal   SV40 poly(A) signal: SV40 polyadenylation signal
   2391..2819    -  rep_origin     f1 ori (sequence partly withheld): f1 bacteriophage origin of replication; arrow indicates direction of (+) strand synthesis
   2846..2950    +  promoter       AmpR promoter: bla
   2952..3309    +  promoter       SV40 promoter: SV40 enhancer and early promoter
   3344..4138    +  CDS            NeoR/KanR: aminoglycoside phosphotransferase from Tn5; aph(3')-II (or nptII); confers resistance to neomycin, kanamycin, and G418 (Geneticin®)
   4159..4311    +  CDS            ble (fragment): BLE_KLEPN - Experimental evidence at protein level: Swiss-Prot protein existence level 1. Binding protein with a strong affinity to the bleomycin family of antibiotics. Binds to CL990; an antimitotic-antibiotic compound. From Klebsiella pneumoniae.
   4370..4417    +  polyA_signal   HSV TK poly(A) signal: herpes simplex virus thymidine kinase polyadenylation signal (Cole and Stacy, 1985)
   4508..4524    -  polyA_signal   bGH poly(A) signal (fragment): bovine growth hormone polyadenylation signal
   4746..5334    +  rep_origin     ori: high-copy-number ColE1/pMB1/pBR322/pUC origin of replication
