[The description below was written by a language model from this plasmid's Addgene catalogue record and pLannotate feature annotations shown in this document.]
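Description:
EGFP-Rab33A is a mammalian expression plasmid of about 5.4 kb built on the Clontech EGFP C2 backbone. It produces human Rab33A, a Rab-family small GTPase, fused at its N terminus to enhanced green fluorescent protein. Transcription is driven by the human cytomegalovirus immediate early enhancer and promoter. The EGFP coding sequence comes first, followed by a short stretch of multiple cloning site that acts as a linker, then the RAB33A open reading frame of roughly 714 bp. The SV40 polyadenylation signal terminates the message. The Rab33A cDNA was subcloned from a commercial pcDNA3.1-based clone by restriction cloning; the 5′ EcoRI site is retained, while the 3′ XhoI/SalI junction was destroyed by ligation of compatible ends.

In bacteria the plasmid replicates from a high-copy ColE1/pUC-type origin, and it also carries an f1 phage origin that allows single-stranded DNA production. A single Tn5 aminoglycoside phosphotransferase gene (NeoR/KanR) provides both selections. A bacterial promoter upstream of it gives kanamycin resistance in E. coli, and the SV40 enhancer/early promoter with the HSV TK polyadenylation signal gives G418 resistance for selecting stable mammalian transfectants. The short large T antigen, ble and bGH poly(A) fragments in the annotation appear to be backbone remnants or partial matches rather than functional parts.

The construct is suited to transient or stable expression of fluorescently labelled Rab33A for live or fixed-cell imaging of its subcellular localisation. The associated publication examined which Rab GTPases are recruited to the vacuole occupied by the intracellular bacterium Anaplasma phagocytophilum.
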