Addgene plasmid #49551: EGFP-Rab33A
Purpose: expresses EGFP-Rab33A in mammalian cells
Depositing lab: Marci Scidmore. Depositing organization: Cornell University. Publication: The Anaplasma phagocytophilum-occupied vacuole selectively recruits Rab-GTPases that are predominantly associated with recycling endosomes. Huang B, Hubber A, McDonough JA, Roy CR, Scidmore MA, Carlyon JA. Cell Microbiol. 2010 Sep 1;12(9):1292-307. doi: 10.1111/j.1462-5822.2010.01468.x. Epub 2010 Mar 25. PubMed 20345488.
Backbone
  Vector backbone: EGFP C2
  Backbone manufacturer: Clontech
  Backbone size w/o insert (bp): 4700
  Total vector size (bp): 5400
  Vector type: Mammalian Expression
  Selectable markers: Neomycin (select with G418)
Growth in bacteria
  Bacterial resistance: Kanamycin, 50 μg/mL
  Growth temperature: 37°C
  Growth strain: DH5alpha
  Copy number: High Copy
Gene/Insert
  Gene/Insert name: Rab33A
  Species: H. sapiens (human)
  Insert size (bp): 714
  GenBank ID: AF498959
  Entrez Gene: RAB33A (a.k.a. RP3-438D16.1, RabS10)
  Promoter: CMV
  Tag / fusion protein: EGFP (N terminal on insert)
  Cloning method: Restriction Enzyme; 5′ cloning site EcoRI (not destroyed); 3′ cloning site XhoI/SalI (destroyed during cloning)
  Sequencing primers: 5′ EGFP C (CATGGTCCTGCTGGAGTTCGTG)
Resource information
  A portion of this plasmid was derived from a plasmid made by: Rab33A cDNA derived from pCDNA3.1+Rab33A purchased from Missouri S&T cDNA Resource Center
Terms and licenses: Academic/Nonprofit Terms; Industry Terms: Not Available to Industry
How to cite: EGFP-Rab33A was a gift from Marci Scidmore (Addgene plasmid # 49551)
