>Addgene plasmid #49551 | EGFP-Rab33A | addgene partial sequence | sequence record 76069 | EGFP-C 5'-CATGGTCCTGCTGGAGTTCGTG-3'
CTCTCGGCATGGACGAGCTGTACAAGTCCGGCCGGACTCAGATCTCGAGCTCAAGCTTCGAATTCACCAT
GGCGCAGCCCATCCTGGGCCATGGGAGCCTGCAGCCCGCCTCGGCCGCTGGCCTGGCGTCCCTGGAGCTC
GACTCGTCGCTGGACCAGTACGTGCAGATTCGCATCTTCAAAATAATCGTGATTGGGGACTCCAACGTGG
GCAAGACCTGCCTGACCTTCCGCTTCTGCGGGGGTACCTTCCCAGACAAGACTGAAGCCACCATCGGCGT
GGACTTCAGGGAGAAGACCGTGGAAATCGAGGGCGAGAAGATCAAGGTTCAGGTGTGGGACACAGCAGGT
CAGGAACGTTTCCGCAAAAGCATGGTCGAGCATTACTACCGCAACGTACATGCCGTGGTCTTCGTCTATG
ACGTCACCAAGATGACATCTTTCACCAACCTCAAAATGTGGATCCAAGAATGCAATGGGCATGCTGTGCC
CCCACTAGTCCCCAAAGTGCTTGTGGGCAACAAGTGTGACTTGAGGGAACAGATCCAGGTGCCCTCCAAC
TTAGCCCTGAAATTTGCTGATGCCCACAACATGCTCTTGTTTGAGACATCGGCCAAGGACCCCAAAGAGA
GCCAGAACGTGGAGTCGATTTTCATGTGCTTGGCTTGCCGATTGAAGGCCCAGAAATCCCTGCTGTATCG
TGATGCTGAGAGGCAGCAGGGGAAGGTGCAGAAACTGGAGTTCCCACAGGAAGCTAACAGTAAAACTTCC
TGTCCTTGTTGACTCGACGGTACCGCGGGCCCGGGATCCACCGGATCTAGATAACTGATCATAATCAGCC
ATACCACATTTGTAGAGGTTTTACTTGCTTTAAAAAACCTCCCACACCTCCCCCTGAACCTGAAACATAA
AATGAATGCAATTGTTGTTGTTAACTTGTTTATTGCAGCTTATAATGGTTACAAATAAAGCAATAGCATC
ACAAATTTCACAAATAAAGCATTTTTTTCACTGCATTCTAGTTGTGGTTTGTCCAAACTCATCAATGTAT
CTTAACGCGTAAATTGTAAGCGTTAATATTTTGTTAAAATTCGCGTTAAATTTTTGTTAAATCAGCTCAT
TTTTTAACCAATAGGCCGAAATCGGCAAAATCCCTTATAAATCAAAAGAA
